Addgene plasmid #174965: pMSR:MSMEG_0988:Dendra
Purpose: C-term fluorescent fusion
Depositing lab: Keith Derbyshire & Joseph Wade. Depositing organization: Wadsworth Center, New York State Department of Health. Publication: A Mycobacterial Systems Resource for the Research Community. Judd JA, Canestrari J, Clark R, Joseph A, Lapierre P, Lasek-Nesselquist E, Mir M, Palumbo M, Smith C, Stone M, Upadhyay A, Wirth SE, Dedrick RM, Meier CG, Russell DA, Dills A, Dove E, Kester J, Wolf ID, Zhu J, Rubin ER, Fortune S, Hatfull GF, Gray TA, Wade JT, Derbyshire KM. mBio. 2021 Mar 2;12(2). pii: mBio.02401-20. doi: 10.1128/mBio.02401-20. PubMed 33653882.
Backbone
  Vector backbone: pMSR:Dendra
  Vector type: Bacterial Expression ; Integrating Mycobacterial Expression Vector attL5. T7 expression in E. coli
Growth in bacteria
  Bacterial resistance: Apramycin, 25 μg/mL
  Growth temperature: 37°C
  Growth strain: DH5alpha
  Copy number: High Copy
Gene/Insert
  Gene/Insert name: MSMEG_0988
  Species: M. smegmatis
  Promoter: pmycTetO
  Tag / fusion protein: Gly-Ala Linker/Dendra2/1x Flag Tag (C terminal on insert)
  Cloning method: Ligation Independent Cloning
  Sequencing primers: 5′ TGATAGAGTTTGTCCTCCCTATCAG; 3′ TCCATATGCACCTTGACACG
Resource information
  A portion of this plasmid was derived from a plasmid made by: CP000480.1
Terms and licenses: Academic/Nonprofit Terms; Industry Terms: Not Available to Industry
Depositor comments: 5' cloning site: AseI (destroyed), 3' cloning site: HindIII (not destroyed)
How to cite: pMSR:MSMEG_0988:Dendra was a gift from Keith Derbyshire & Joseph Wade (Addgene plasmid # 174965 ; http://n2t.net/addgene:174965 ; RRID:Addgene_174965)
