[The description below was written by a language model from this plasmid's Addgene catalogue record and pLannotate feature annotations shown in this document.]
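Description:
pMSR:MSMEG_0988:Dendra is a 5.7 kb integrating mycobacterial expression vector built on the pMSR:Dendra backbone, part of a systematic resource of tagged Mycobacterium smegmatis genes. It is propagated in E. coli as a high-copy plasmid through a ColE1/pUC-type origin and selected with apramycin via the aac(3)IV acetyltransferase gene, a marker that also works in mycobacteria. The plasmid has no annotated mycobacterial replication origin. Instead it carries the mycobacteriophage L5 integrase gene together with adjacent L5 sequence, which directs site-specific, single-copy insertion at the chromosomal L5 attachment site.

The payload is the M. smegmatis open reading frame MSMEG_0988, inserted by ligation-independent cloning. The automated annotation matches it by homology to M. tuberculosis MenA, the prenyltransferase that converts 1,4-dihydroxy-2-naphthoate to demethylmenaquinone in menaquinone synthesis. The catalogue entry itself gives only the locus name. The gene is fused at its C terminus, through a Gly-Ala linker, to Dendra2, a green-to-red photoconvertible fluorescent protein, followed by a single FLAG epitope. Expression in mycobacteria comes from the pmycTetO promoter. The short fragments annotated as "tight TRE promoter" are most likely its tet operator sequences, which would allow tetracycline-repressor control where a repressor is present. A T7 promoter sits just upstream of the coding sequence and a partial T7 terminator lies downstream, so the same fusion can be expressed in E. coli strains that supply T7 RNA polymerase.

The stated purpose is C-terminal fluorescent fusion. The construct suits imaging of the protein's subcellular localisation in live mycobacteria, photoconversion-based tracking, and FLAG-based detection or pull-down.
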