Features (pLannotate 1.2.2; 14 found; start..end, strand, type, name):
    323..427     -  CDS            32 (fragment): VG32_BPML5 - Protein predicted: Swiss-Prot protein existence level 4. From Mycobacterium phage L5 (Mycobacteriophage L5).
    483..587     +  CDS            Y4104_STRCO (fragment): Protein inferred from homology: Swiss-Prot protein existence level 3. From Streptomyces coelicolor (strain ATCC BAA-471 / A3(2) / M145).
    645..664     +  promoter       tight TRE promoter (fragment): Tet-responsive promoter PTight, consisting of seven tet operator sequences followed by the minimal CMV promoter
    671..688     +  promoter       tight TRE promoter (fragment): Tet-responsive promoter PTight, consisting of seven tet operator sequences followed by the minimal CMV promoter
    702..720     +  promoter       T7 promoter: promoter for bacteriophage T7 RNA polymerase
    736..1608    +  CDS            menA: MENA_MYCTU - Experimental evidence at protein level: Swiss-Prot protein existence level 1. Conversion of 1,4-dihydroxy-2-naphthoate (DHNA) to demethylmenaquinone (DMK). Can use a variety of allylic isoprenyl diphosphates as substrates but has a requirement for at least three isoprene units. From Mycobacterium tuberculosis (strain ATCC 25618 / H37Rv).
   1624..2310    +  CDS            Dendra2: Dendra2 is a photoconvertible green fluorescent protein published in 2006, derived from Dendronephthya sp.. It has high acid sensitivity.
   2350..2370    +  CDS            FLAG (fragment): FLAG® epitope tag, followed by an enterokinase cleavage site
   2379..2421    +  terminator     T7 terminator (fragment): transcription terminator for bacteriophage T7 RNA polymerase
   2627..3427    +  CDS            ApmR: aminoglycoside 3-N-acetyltransferase type IV ; aac(3)IV; confers resistance to apramycin (Paget and Davies, 1996)
   3494..3511    -  misc_feature   MCS (fragment): pBluescript multiple cloning site
   3552..4140    +  rep_origin     ori: high-copy-number ColE1/pMB1/pBR322/pUC origin of replication
   4308..4336    +  misc_feature   MCS (fragment): pUC18/19 multiple cloning site
   4896..261     +  CDS            33 (across the origin): VINT_BPML5 - Also known as int. Protein inferred from homology: Swiss-Prot protein existence level 3. Integrase is necessary for integration of the phage into the host genome by site-specific recombination. From Mycobacterium phage L5 (Mycobacteriophage L5).
>Addgene plasmid #174965 | pMSR:MSMEG_0988:Dendra | addgene full sequence | sequence record 345884 | Addgene NGS Result
ACGCAGGGCAACCGGCTGTCGAAGTCCGCGTTCACCAAGTCGCTGAAGCGTGGCTACGCCAAGATCGGTC
GGCCGGAACTCCGCATCCACGACCTCCGCGCTGTCGGCGCTACGTTCGCCGCTCAGGCAGGTGCGACGAC
CAAGGAGCTGATGGCCCGTCTCGGTCACACGACTCCTAGGATGGCGATGAAGTACCAGATGGCGTCTGAG
GCCCGCGACGAGGCTATCGCTGAGGCGATGTCCAAGCTGGCCAAGACCTCCTGAAACGCAAAAAGCCCCC
CTCCCAAGGACACTGAGTCCTAAAGAGGGGGGTTTCTTGTCAGTACGCGAAGAACCACGCCTGGCCGCGA
GCGCCAGCACCGCCGCTCTGTGCGGAGACCTGGGCACCAGCCCCGCCGCCGCCAGGAGCATTGCCGTTCC
CGCCAGAAATCTAGACGGTGACCACAACGCGCCCGCTTTGATCGGGGACGTCGAAATATTGGATCGTCGG
CACCGTCACGGCCGTGGGAGGCGGCACGATCCGCGACGTGATGATCGGCCGCATCCCCACGGTGCTGCGC
AGTGAGCTCTACGCCATCCCGGCGTTGATCTGTGCGTTCGCACGCACAGGCCCGGTGTGAGAAGGGTCTC
TGACGAGCGGGAGAACTCCCTATCAGTGATAGAGTTTGTCCTCCCTATCAGTGATAGATAGGCTTAAGGA
GTAATACGACTCACTATAGGGAGAAGGAGGCCATTATGGCCAGTTTCGCGCAGTGGATCGAAGGCGCCCG
CCCCCGTACGTTGCCCAACGCCGTATCACCGGTGATCGCCGGCACCGGCGCGGCTGCCTGGCTGGATGCG
GCCGTGTGGTGGAAAGCATTGCTGGCGTTGGCCGTCTCGCTCGCGTTGATCGTGGGTGTCAACTTCGCCA
ACGACTACTCCGACGGCATCCGCGGCACCGACGATGTGCGGTCGGGGCCGCTGCGCCTGGTGGGTTCGAA
ACTCGCGTCGCCCCGCGCGGTGCTGACCGCGGCGATCGTGAGCCTGGCCGTCGGCGCGGTGGCCGGCCTG
GCGCTGGCCGTGACGAGCGCGCCGTGGCTCATCGCCGTCGGCGCGGTGTGCATCGCCGGGGCGTGGCTGT
ACACCGGCGGCAAGAAGCCCTACGGCTACCAGGGCCTCGGCGAGGTCGCGGTGTTCATCTTCTTCGGTCT
GGTCGCGGTGCTCGGCACGCAGTACGTGCAGGCGCTGCGCGTCGACTGGGTCGGTCTGGTGCTCGCGGTC
GCGATGGGGTCGCTCTCGTCGGCCGTGCTGGTGGCCAACAACCTGCGCGACATCCCGACCGACGCCCAGA
CCGGCAAGATCACGCTGGCCGTGCGCCTCGGCGACGTACGCACCCGCGTGCTGTTCCAGGTGCTGGTCGG
GGTCGCGATGGTGCTGACACTCGTGCTGATGCTCGCGACCCCGTGGGCCGCGGCGGGCCTGGTGGCGCTG
CCGCTCGCCGCGCGTGCCGCCGCACCCGTTCGCCGCGGCCTCGGCGGCAAGGATCTGATCCCCGTGCTGC
GCGACACCGGCCTGACCATGCTGGTGTGGGCGCTCGCGGTCTCGATCCCGCTGGCGTTCCACAAGCTTGG
TGCGGCCGCGGGCAACACGCCTGGCATCAATCTGATCAAGGAGGACATGCGTGTCAAGGTGCATATGGAG
GGCAACGTGAACGGTCACGCCTTCGTGATCGAGGGGGAGGGTAAGGGTAAGCCTTACGAAGGGACCCAGA
CCGCCAACCTCACCGTCAAGGAGGGCGCCCCTCTCCCATTCTCGTACGATATCCTCACTACCGCGGTGCA
TTACGGGAACCGCGTGTTCACCAAGTACCCCGAGGATATCCCTGACTACTTCAAGCAGAGCTTCCCGGAG
GGATACTCCTGGGAGCGGACGATGACCTTCGAAGACAAGGGTATCTGTACGATCCGCAGCGACATCTCGC
TGGAAGGGGACTGTTTCTTCCAGAACGTCCGTTTCAAGGGGACCAACTTTCCGCCGAACGGCCCGGTCAT
GCAGAAGAAGACCCTCAAGTGGGAGCCGAGCACGGAGAAGCTGCACGTTCGGGACGGCCTCCTGGTCGGC
AACATCAACATGGCGCTGCTGCTGGAAGGCGGCGGCCACTACCTATGCGACTTCAAGACCACGTACAAAG
CGAAGAAGGTCGTCCAGCTGCCCGACGCGCACTTCGTGGACCACCGCATCGAAATCCTGGGGAACGATTC
GGACTACAACAAGGTCAAGTTGTACGAGCACGCTGTGGCACGCTATAGCCCGCTCCCGTCGCAGGTCTGG
TTCGAAGGCGGCGGCGGGGAGAACCTGTATTTCCAGGACTACAAGGACGACGACGACAAGTGATTTAAAT
AACCCCTTGGGGCCTCTAAACGGGTCTTGAGGGGTTTTTTGTTAACTAGCGTACGATCGAATTCCTGCAG
CTCACGGTAACTGATGCCGTATTTGCAGTACCAGCGTACGGCCCACAGAATGATGTCACGCTGAAAATGC
CGGCCTTTGAATGGGTTCATGTGCAGCTCCATCAGCAAAAGGGGATGATAAGTTTATCACCACCGACTAT
TTGCAACAGTGCCGTTGATCGTGCTATGATCGACTGATGTCATCAGCGGTGGAGTGCAATGTCGTGCAAT
ACGAATGGCGAAAAGCCGAGCTCATCGGTCAGCTTCTCAACCTTGGGGTTACCCCCGGCGGTGTGCTGCT
GGTCCACAGCTCCTTCCGTAGCGTCCGGCCCCTCGAAGATGGGCCACTTGGACTGATCGAGGCCCTGCGT
GCTACGCTGGGTCCGGGAGGGACGCTCGTCATGCCCTCGTGGTCAGGTCTGGACGACGAGCCGTTCGATC
CTGCCACGTCGCCCGTTACACCGGACCTTGGAGTTGTCTCTGACACATTCTGGCGCCTGCCAAATGTAAA
GCGCAGCGCCCATCCATTTGCCTTTGCGGCAGCGGGGCCACAGGCAGAGCAGATCATCTCTGATCCATTG
CCCCTGCCACCTTACTCGCCTGCAAGCCCGGTCGCCCGTGTCCATGAACTCGATGGGCAGGTACTTCTCC
TCGGCGTGGGACACGATGCCAACACGACGCTGCATCTTGCCGAGTTGATGGCAAAGGTTCCCTATGGGGT
GCCGAGACACTGCACCATTCTTCAGGATGGCAAGTTGGTACGCGTCGATTATCTCGAGAATGACCACTGC
TGTGAGCGCTTTGCCTTGGCGGACAGGTGGCTCAAGGAGAAGAGCCTTCAGAAGGAAGGTCCAGTCGGTC
ATGCCTTTGCTCGGTTGATCCGCTCCCGCGACATTGTGGCGACAGCCCTGGGTCAACTGGGCCGAGATCC
GTTGATCTTCCTGCATCCGCCAGAGGCGGGATGCGAAGAATGCGATGCCGCTCGCCAGTCGATTGGCTGA
GCTCATGAGCGGAGAACGAGATGACGTTGGAGGGGCAAGGTCGCGCTGATTGCTGGGGCAACACGGGGGA
TCCACTAGTTCCATGAGCGTCAGACCCCGTAGAAAAGATCAAAGGATCTTCTTGAGATCCTTTTTTTCTG
CGCGTAATCTGCTGCTTGCAAACAAAAAAACCACCGCTACCAGCGGTGGTTTGTTTGCCGGATCAAGAGC
TACCAACTCTTTTTCCGAAGGTAACTGGCTTCAGCAGAGCGCAGATACCAAATACTGTCCTTCTAGTGTA
GCCGTAGTTAGGCCACCACTTCAAGAACTCTGTAGCACCGCCTACATACCTCGCTCTGCTAATCCTGTTA
CCAGTGGCTGCTGCCAGTGGCGATAAGTCGTGTCTTACCGGGTTGGACTCAAGACGATAGTTACCGGATA
AGGCGCAGCGGTCGGGCTGAACGGGGGGTTCGTGCACACAGCCCAGCTTGGAGCGAACGACCTACACCGA
ACTGAGATACCTACAGCGTGAGCTATGAGAAAGCGCCACGCTTCCCGAGGGGAGAAAGGCGGACAGGTAT
CCGGTAAGCGGCAGGGTCGGAACAGGAGAGCGCACGAGGGAGCTTCCAGGGGGAAACGCCTGGTATCTTT
ATAGTCCTGTCGGGTTTCGCCACCTCTGACTTGAGCGTCGATTTTTGTGATGCTCGTCAGGGGGGCGGAG
CCTATGGAAAAACGCCAGCAACGCGGCCTTTTTACGGTTCCTGGCCTTTTGCTGGCCTTTTGCTCACATG
TTCTTTCCTGCGTTATCCCCTGATTCTGTGGATAACCGTATTACCGCCTTTGAGTGAGCTGATACCGCTC
GCCGCAGCCGAACGACCGAGCGCAACGCGTGCGGCCGCGGTACCCGGGGATCCTCTAGAGTCGACCACCA
AGGGCACCATCTCTGCTTGGGCCACCCCGTTGGCCGCAGCCAGCTCGCTGAGAGCCGTGAACGACAGGGC
GAACGCCAGCCCGCCGACGGCGAGGGTTCCGACCGCTGCAACTCCCGGTGCAACCTTGTCCCGGTCTATT
CTCTTCACTGCACCAGCTCCAATCTGGTGTGAATGCCCCTCGTCTGTTCGCGCAGGCGGGGGGCTCTATT
CGTTTGTCAGCATCGAAAGTAGCCAGATCAGGGATGCGTTGCAACCGCGTATGCCCAGGTCAGAAGAGTC
GCACAAGAGTTGCAGACCCCTGGAAAGAAAAATGGCCAGAGGGCGAAAACACCCTCTGACCAGCGGAGCG
GGCGACGGGAATCGAACCCGCGTAGCTAGTTTGGAAGAATGGGTGTCTGCCGACCACATATGGGCCGGTC
AAGATAGGTTTTTACCCCCTCTCGGCTGCATCCTCTAAGTGGAAAGAAATTGCAGGTCGTAGAAGCGCGT
TGAAGCCTGAGAGTTGCACAGGAGTTGCAACCCGGTAGCCTTGTTCACGACGAGAGGAGACCTAGTTGGC
ACGTCGCGGATGGGGATCGCTGAAGACTCAGCGCAGCGGGAGGATCCAAGCCTCATACGTCAACCCGCAG
GACGGTGTGAGGTACTACGCGCTGCAGACCTACGACAACAAGATGGACGCCGAAGCCTGGCTCGCGGGCG
AGAAGCGGCTCATCGAGATGGAGACCTGGACCCCTCCACAGGACCGGGCGAAGAAGGCAGCCGCCAGCGC
CATCACGCTGGAGGAGTACACCCGGAAGTGGCTCGTGGAGCGCGACCTCGCAGACGGCACCAGGGATCTG
TACAGCGGGCACGCGGAGCGCCGCATCTACCCGGTGCTAGGTGAAGTGGCGGTCACAGAGATGACGCCAG
CTCTGGTGCGTGCGTGGTGGGCCGGGATGGGTAGGAAGCACCCGACTGCCCGCCGGCATGCCTACAACGT
CCTCCGGGCGGTGATGAACACAGCGGTCGAGGACAAGCTGATCGCAGAGAACCCGTGCCGGATCGAGCAG
AAGGCAGCCGATGAGCGCGACGTAGAGGCGCTGACGCCTGAGGAGCTGGACATCGTCGCCGCTGAGATCT
TCGAGCACTACCGGATCGCGGCATACATCCTGGCGTGGACGAGCCTCCGGTTCGGAGAGCTGATCGAGCT
TCGCCGCAAGGACATCGTGGACGACGGCATGACGATGAAGCTCCGGGTGCGCCGTGGCGCTTCCCGCGTG
GGGAACAAGATCGTCGTTGGCAACGCCAAGACCGTCCGGTCGAAGCGTCCTGTGACGGTTCCGCCTCACG
TCGCGGAGATGATCCGAGCGCACATGAAGGACCGTACGAAGATGAACAAGGGCCCCGAGGCATTCCTGGT
GACCACG
