>Addgene plasmid #174965 | pMSR:MSMEG_0988:Dendra | depositor partial sequence | sequence record 339359 | partial
ATGGCCAGTTTCGCGCAGTGGATCGAAGGCGCCCGCCCCCGTACGTTGCCCAACGCCGTATCACCGGTGA
TCGCCGGCACCGGCGCGGCTGCCTGGCTGGATGCGGCCGTGTGGTGGAAAGCATTGCTGGCGTTGGCCGT
CTCGCTCGCGTTGATCGTGGGTGTCAACTTCGCCAACGACTACTCCGACGGCATCCGCGGCACCGACGAT
GTGCGGTCGGGGCCGCTGCGCCTGGTGGGTTCGAAACTCGCGTCGCCCCGCGCGGTGCTGACCGCGGCGA
TCGTGAGCCTGGCCGTCGGCGCGGTGGCCGGCCTGGCGCTGGCCGTGACGAGCGCGCCGTGGCTCATCGC
CGTCGGCGCGGTGTGCATCGCCGGGGCGTGGCTGTACACCGGCGGCAAGAAGCCCTACGGCTACCAGGGC
CTCGGCGAGGTCGCGGTGTTCATCTTCTTCGGTCTGGTCGCGGTGCTCGGCACGCAGTACGTGCAGGCGC
TGCGCGTCGACTGGGTCGGTCTGGTGCTCGCGGTCGCGATGGGGTCGCTCTCGTCGGCCGTGCTGGTGGC
CAACAACCTGCGCGACATCCCGACCGACGCCCAGACCGGCAAGATCACGCTGGCCGTGCGCCTCGGCGAC
GTACGCACCCGCGTGCTGTTCCAGGTGCTGGTCGGGGTCGCGATGGTGCTGACACTCGTGCTGATGCTCG
CGACCCCGTGGGCCGCGGCGGGCCTGGTGGCGCTGCCGCTCGCCGCGCGTGCCGCCGCACCCGTTCGCCG
CGGCCTCGGCGGCAAGGATCTGATCCCCGTGCTGCGCGACACCGGCCTGACCATGCTGGTGTGGGCGCTC
GCGGTCTCGATCCCGCTGGCGTTCCAC
